Addgene plasmid #223104: pCMV-T7-SpCas9(MRKQKC)-P2A-EGFP (RAS2838)
Purpose: pCMV and pT7 Human expression plasmid for SpCas9 enzyme with MRKQKC amino acids at positions 1135,1136,1218,1219,1335,T1337 with C-term BPNLS-P2A-EGFP
Depositing lab: Benjamin Kleinstiver. Depositing organization: Massachusetts General Hospital. Publication: Custom CRISPR-Cas9 PAM variants via scalable engineering and machine learning. Silverstein RA, Kim N, Kroell AS, Walton RT, Delano J, Butcher RM, Pacesa M, Smith BK, Christie KA, Ha LL, Meis RJ, Clark AB, Spinner AD, Lazzarotto CR, Li Y, Matsubara A, Urbina EO, Dahl GA, Correia BE, Marks DS, Tsai SQ, Pinello L, De Ravin SS, Liu Q, Kleinstiver BP. Nature. 2025 Apr 22. doi: 10.1038/s41586-025-09021-y. PubMed 40262634.
Backbone
  Vector backbone: pCMV-T7-SpCas9-P2A-EGFP (RTW3027)
  Backbone manufacturer: Benjamin Kleinstiver, Addgene plasmid #139987
  Vector type: Mammalian Expression, CRISPR
Growth in bacteria
  Bacterial resistance: Ampicillin, 100 μg/mL
  Growth temperature: 37°C
  Growth strain: DH5alpha
  Copy number: High Copy
Gene/Insert
  Gene/Insert name: human codon optimized nuclease SpCas9(MRKQKC)-P2A-EGFP (alt names: RAS2838; SpCas9(MRKQKC))
  Species: Synthetic
  Mutation: SpCas9(MRKQKC)=D1135M, S1136R, G1218K, E1219Q, R1335K, T1337C
  Promoter: CMV and T7
  Tag / fusion protein: BPNLS-3xFLAG-P2A-EGFP (C terminal on insert)
  Cloning method: Gibson Cloning
  Sequencing primers: 5′ oBK6928-CCAAGTCTCCACCCCATTGACG; 3′ oBK219-GGGAGTGGCACCTTCCAGGGTC
Terms and licenses: Academic/Nonprofit Terms; Industry Terms: Not Available to Industry
How to cite: pCMV-T7-SpCas9(MRKQKC)-P2A-EGFP (RAS2838) was a gift from Benjamin Kleinstiver (Addgene plasmid # 223104 ; http://n2t.net/addgene:223104 ; RRID:Addgene_223104)
