[The description below was written by a language model from this plasmid's Addgene catalogue record and pLannotate feature annotations shown in this document.]
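Description:
pCMV-T7-SpCas9(MRKQKC)-P2A-EGFP (RAS2838) is an 8,451 nt mammalian expression and CRISPR plasmid built by Gibson cloning on the pCMV-T7-SpCas9-P2A-EGFP (RTW3027) backbone. It is maintained in E. coli through a high-copy ColE1/pUC-type origin and selected with ampicillin via the β-lactamase gene under its native bla promoter. Short remnants of a lac promoter/operator region, a lacI fragment, a bom fragment, an SV40 promoter fragment and a multiple cloning site fragment are also annotated. These appear to be backbone leftovers rather than functional parts of the design.

The payload is a human codon-optimized Streptococcus pyogenes Cas9 nuclease carrying six substitutions: D1135M, S1136R, G1218K, E1219Q, R1335K and T1337C. The associated publication concerns engineering of custom Cas9 PAM variants, so this enzyme is presumably one such variant, although the record does not state which PAM it recognises. The annotation tool splits the Cas9 coding region into overlapping N- and C-terminal matches, but it represents one continuous open reading frame.

At its C terminus, Cas9 is fused to a bipartite nuclear localization signal (BPNLS) and a 3xFLAG epitope, followed by a P2A self-cleaving peptide and EGFP. The BPNLS and P2A are listed in the catalogue fields but are not individually annotated in the feature table. Ribosomal skipping at P2A yields separate nuclease and fluorescent proteins, so green fluorescence marks transfected, expressing cells.

Transcription in human cells is driven by the CMV immediate-early enhancer and promoter and terminated by the bGH polyadenylation signal. A T7 promoter placed just upstream of the coding sequence additionally permits transcription by T7 RNA polymerase, for example in vitro. No guide RNA cassette is annotated, so the guide would have to be supplied separately.
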