Features (pLannotate 1.2.2; 18 found; start..end, strand, type, name):
    234..822     -  rep_origin     ori: high-copy-number ColE1/pMB1/pBR322/pUC origin of replication
    993..1853    -  CDS            AmpR: β-lactamase; bla; confers resistance to ampicillin, carbenicillin, and related antibiotics
   1854..1958    -  promoter       AmpR promoter: bla
   2029..2073    -  misc_feature   bom (fragment): basis of mobility region from pBR322
   2228..2607    +  enhancer       CMV enhancer: human cytomegalovirus immediate early enhancer
   2608..2811    +  promoter       CMV promoter: human cytomegalovirus (CMV) immediate early promoter
   2853..2871    +  promoter       T7 promoter: promoter for bacteriophage T7 RNA polymerase
   2885..4603    +  CDS            Cas9(N): N-terminal portion of Streptococcus pyogenes Cas9 (Zetsche et al., 2015)
   4490..6988    +  CDS            Cas9(C): C-terminal portion of Streptococcus pyogenes Cas9 (Zetsche et al., 2015)
   7076..7141    +  CDS            3xFLAG: three tandem FLAG® epitope tags, followed by an enterokinase cleavage site
   7217..7933    +  CDS            EGFP: EGFP is a basic (constitutively fluorescent) green fluorescent protein published in 1996, derived from Aequorea victoria. It is reported to be a rapidly-maturing weak dimer with moderate acid sensitivity.
   7988..8212    +  polyA_signal   bGH poly(A) signal: bovine growth hormone polyadenylation signal
   8216..8237    +  promoter       SV40 promoter (fragment): SV40 enhancer and early promoter
   8242..8258    +  misc_feature   MCS (fragment): pBluescript multiple cloning site
   8307..8323    -  protein_bind   lac operator: The lac repressor binds to the lac operator to inhibit transcription in E. coli. This inhibition can be relieved by adding lactose or isopropyl-β-D-thiogalactopyranoside (IPTG). lac repressor encoded by lacI
   8331..8361    -  promoter       lac promoter: promoter for the E. coli lac operon
   8376..8397    -  protein_bind   CAP binding site: CAP binding activates transcription in the presence of cAMP. E. coli catabolite activator protein
   8410..51      -  CDS            lacI (fragment) (across the origin): lac repressor; lacI; The lac repressor binds to the lac operator to inhibit transcription in E. coli. This inhibition can be relieved by adding lactose or isopropyl-β-D-thiogalactopyranoside (IPTG).
>Addgene plasmid #223104 | pCMV-T7-SpCas9(MRKQKC)-P2A-EGFP (RAS2838) | addgene full sequence | sequence record 447670 | Addgene NGS Result
CATTAATGAATCGGCCAACGCGCGGGGAGAGGCGGTTTGCGTATTGGGCGCTCTTCCGCTTCCTCGCTCA
CTGACTCGCTGCGCTCGGTCGTTCGGCTGCGGCGAGCGGTATCAGCTCACTCAAAGGCGGTAATACGGTT
ATCCACAGAATCAGGGGATAACGCAGGAAAGAACATGTGAGCAAAAGGCCAGCAAAAGGCCAGGAACCGT
AAAAAGGCCGCGTTGCTGGCGTTTTTCCATAGGCTCCGCCCCCCTGACGAGCATCACAAAAATCGACGCT
CAAGTCAGAGGTGGCGAAACCCGACAGGACTATAAAGATACCAGGCGTTTCCCCCTGGAAGCTCCCTCGT
GCGCTCTCCTGTTCCGACCCTGCCGCTTACCGGATACCTGTCCGCCTTTCTCCCTTCGGGAAGCGTGGCG
CTTTCTCATAGCTCACGCTGTAGGTATCTCAGTTCGGTGTAGGTCGTTCGCTCCAAGCTGGGCTGTGTGC
ACGAACCCCCCGTTCAGCCCGACCGCTGCGCCTTATCCGGTAACTATCGTCTTGAGTCCAACCCGGTAAG
ACACGACTTATCGCCACTGGCAGCAGCCACTGGTAACAGGATTAGCAGAGCGAGGTATGTAGGCGGTGCT
ACAGAGTTCTTGAAGTGGTGGCCTAACTACGGCTACACTAGAAGAACAGTATTTGGTATCTGCGCTCTGC
TGAAGCCAGTTACCTTCGGAAAAAGAGTTGGTAGCTCTTGATCCGGCAAACAAACCACCGCTGGTAGCGG
TGGTTTTTTTGTTTGCAAGCAGCAGATTACGCGCAGAAAAAAAGGATCTCAAGAAGATCCTTTGATCTTT
TCTACGGGGTCTGACGCTCAGTGGAACGAAAACTCACGTTAAGGGATTTTGGTCATGAGATTATCAAAAA
GGATCTTCACCTAGATCCTTTTAAATTAAAAATGAAGTTTTAAATCAATCTAAAGTATATATGAGTAAAC
TTGGTCTGACAGTTACCAATGCTTAATCAGTGAGGCACCTATCTCAGCGATCTGTCTATTTCGTTCATCC
ATAGTTGCCTGACTCCCCGTCGTGTAGATAACTACGATACGGGAGGGCTTACCATCTGGCCCCAGTGCTG
CAATGATACCGCGAGACCCACGCTCACCGGCTCCAGATTTATCAGCAATAAACCAGCCAGCCGGAAGGGC
CGAGCGCAGAAGTGGTCCTGCAACTTTATCCGCCTCCATCCAGTCTATTAATTGTTGCCGGGAAGCTAGA
GTAAGTAGTTCGCCAGTTAATAGTTTGCGCAACGTTGTTGCCATTGCTACAGGCATCGTGGTGTCACGCT
CGTCGTTTGGTATGGCTTCATTCAGCTCCGGTTCCCAACGATCAAGGCGAGTTACATGATCCCCCATGTT
GTGCAAAAAAGCGGTTAGCTCCTTCGGTCCTCCGATCGTTGTCAGAAGTAAGTTGGCCGCAGTGTTATCA
CTCATGGTTATGGCAGCACTGCATAATTCTCTTACTGTCATGCCATCCGTAAGATGCTTTTCTGTGACTG
GTGAGTACTCAACCAAGTCATTCTGAGAATAGTGTATGCGGCGACCGAGTTGCTCTTGCCCGGCGTCAAT
ACGGGATAATACCGCGCCACATAGCAGAACTTTAAAAGTGCTCATCATTGGAAAACGTTCTTCGGGGCGA
AAACTCTCAAGGATCTTACCGCTGTTGAGATCCAGTTCGATGTAACCCACTCGTGCACCCAACTGATCTT
CAGCATCTTTTACTTTCACCAGCGTTTCTGGGTGAGCAAAAACAGGAAGGCAAAATGCCGCAAAAAAGGG
AATAAGGGCGACACGGAAATGTTGAATACTCATACTCTTCCTTTTTCAATATTATTGAAGCATTTATCAG
GGTTATTGTCTCATGAGCGGATACATATTTGAATGTATTTAGAAAAATAAACAAATAGGGGTTCCGCGCA
CATTTCCCCGAAAAGTGCCACCTGACGTCGACGGATCGGGAGATCGATCTCCCGATCCCCTAGGGTCGAC
TCTCAGTACAATCTGCTCTGATGCCGCATAGTTAAGCCAGTATCTGCTCCCTGCTTGTGTGTTGGAGGTC
GCTGAGTAGTGCGCGAGCAAAATTTAAGCTACAACAAGGCAAGGCTTGACCGACAATTGCATGAAGAATC
TGCTTAGGGTTAGGCGTTTTGCGCTGCTTCGCGATGTACGGGCCAGATATACGCGTTGACATTGATTATT
GACTAGTTATTAATAGTAATCAATTACGGGGTCATTAGTTCATAGCCCATATATGGAGTTCCGCGTTACA
TAACTTACGGTAAATGGCCCGCCTGGCTGACCGCCCAACGACCCCCGCCCATTGACGTCAATAATGACGT
ATGTTCCCATAGTAACGCCAATAGGGACTTTCCATTGACGTCAATGGGTGGAGTATTTACGGTAAACTGC
CCACTTGGCAGTACATCAAGTGTATCATATGCCAAGTACGCCCCCTATTGACGTCAATGACGGTAAATGG
CCCGCCTGGCATTATGCCCAGTACATGACCTTATGGGACTTTCCTACTTGGCAGTACATCTACGTATTAG
TCATCGCTATTACCATGGTGATGCGGTTTTGGCAGTACATCAATGGGCGTGGATAGCGGTTTGACTCACG
GGGATTTCCAAGTCTCCACCCCATTGACGTCAATGGGAGTTTGTTTTGGCACCAAAATCAACGGGACTTT
CCAAAATGTCGTAACAACTCCGCCCCATTGACGCAAATGGGCGGTAGGCGTGTACGGTGGGAGGTCTATA
TAAGCAGAGCTGGTTTAGTGAACCGTCAGATCCGCTAGAGATCCGCGGCCGCTAATACGACTCACTATAG
GGAGAGCCGCCACCATGGACAAGAAGTACAGCATCGGCCTGGACATCGGCACCAACTCTGTGGGCTGGGC
CGTGATCACCGACGAGTACAAGGTGCCCAGCAAGAAATTCAAGGTGCTGGGCAACACCGACCGGCACAGC
ATCAAGAAGAACCTGATCGGAGCCCTGCTGTTCGACAGCGGCGAAACAGCCGAGGCCACCCGGCTGAAGA
GAACCGCCAGAAGAAGATACACCAGACGGAAGAACCGGATCTGCTATCTGCAAGAGATCTTCAGCAACGA
GATGGCCAAGGTGGACGACAGCTTCTTCCACAGACTGGAAGAGTCCTTCCTGGTGGAAGAGGATAAGAAG
CACGAGCGGCACCCCATCTTCGGCAACATCGTGGACGAGGTGGCCTACCACGAGAAGTACCCCACCATCT
ACCACCTGAGAAAGAAACTGGTGGACAGCACCGACAAGGCCGACCTGCGGCTGATCTATCTGGCCCTGGC
CCACATGATCAAGTTCCGGGGCCACTTCCTGATCGAGGGCGACCTGAACCCCGACAACAGCGACGTGGAC
AAGCTGTTCATCCAGCTGGTGCAGACCTACAACCAGCTGTTCGAGGAAAACCCCATCAACGCCAGCGGCG
TGGACGCCAAGGCCATCCTGTCTGCCAGACTGAGCAAGAGCAGACGGCTGGAAAATCTGATCGCCCAGCT
GCCCGGCGAGAAGAAGAATGGCCTGTTCGGAAACCTGATTGCCCTGAGCCTGGGCCTGACCCCCAACTTC
AAGAGCAACTTCGACCTGGCCGAGGATGCCAAACTGCAGCTGAGCAAGGACACCTACGACGACGACCTGG
ACAACCTGCTGGCCCAGATCGGCGACCAGTACGCCGACCTGTTTCTGGCCGCCAAGAACCTGTCCGACGC
CATCCTGCTGAGCGACATCCTGAGAGTGAACACCGAGATCACCAAGGCCCCCCTGAGCGCCTCTATGATC
AAGAGATACGACGAGCACCACCAGGACCTGACCCTGCTGAAAGCTCTCGTGCGGCAGCAGCTGCCTGAGA
AGTACAAAGAGATTTTCTTCGACCAGAGCAAGAACGGCTACGCCGGCTACATTGACGGCGGAGCCAGCCA
GGAAGAGTTCTACAAGTTCATCAAGCCCATCCTGGAAAAGATGGACGGCACCGAGGAACTGCTCGTGAAG
CTGAACAGAGAGGACCTGCTGCGGAAGCAGCGGACCTTCGACAACGGCAGCATCCCCCACCAGATCCACC
TGGGAGAGCTGCACGCCATTCTGCGGCGGCAGGAAGATTTTTACCCATTCCTGAAGGACAACCGGGAAAA
GATCGAGAAGATCCTGACCTTCCGCATCCCCTACTACGTGGGCCCTCTGGCCAGGGGAAACAGCAGATTC
GCCTGGATGACCAGAAAGAGCGAGGAAACCATCACCCCCTGGAACTTCGAGGAAGTGGTGGACAAGGGCG
CTTCCGCCCAGAGCTTCATCGAGCGGATGACCAACTTCGATAAGAACCTGCCCAACGAGAAGGTGCTGCC
CAAGCACAGCCTGCTGTACGAGTACTTCACCGTGTATAACGAGCTGACCAAAGTGAAATACGTGACCGAG
GGAATGAGAAAGCCCGCCTTCCTGAGCGGCGAGCAGAAAAAGGCCATCGTGGACCTGCTGTTCAAGACCA
ACCGGAAAGTGACCGTGAAGCAGCTGAAAGAGGACTACTTCAAGAAAATCGAGTGCTTCGACTCCGTGGA
AATCTCCGGCGTGGAAGATCGGTTCAACGCCTCCCTGGGCACATACCACGATCTGCTGAAAATTATCAAG
GACAAGGACTTCCTGGACAATGAGGAAAACGAGGACATTCTGGAAGATATCGTGCTGACCCTGACACTGT
TTGAGGACAGAGAGATGATCGAGGAACGGCTGAAAACCTATGCCCACCTGTTCGACGACAAAGTGATGAA
GCAGCTGAAGCGGCGGAGATACACCGGCTGGGGCAGGCTGAGCCGGAAGCTGATCAACGGCATCCGGGAC
AAGCAGTCCGGCAAGACAATCCTGGATTTCCTGAAGTCCGACGGCTTCGCCAACAGAAACTTCATGCAGC
TGATCCACGACGACAGCCTGACCTTTAAAGAGGACATCCAGAAAGCCCAGGTGTCCGGCCAGGGCGATAG
CCTGCACGAGCACATTGCCAATCTGGCCGGCAGCCCCGCCATTAAGAAGGGCATCCTGCAGACAGTGAAG
GTGGTGGACGAGCTCGTGAAAGTGATGGGCCGGCACAAGCCCGAGAACATCGTGATCGAAATGGCCAGAG
AGAACCAGACCACCCAGAAGGGACAGAAGAACAGCCGCGAGAGAATGAAGCGGATCGAAGAGGGCATCAA
AGAGCTGGGCAGCCAGATCCTGAAAGAACACCCCGTGGAAAACACCCAGCTGCAGAACGAGAAGCTGTAC
CTGTACTACCTGCAGAATGGGCGGGATATGTACGTGGACCAGGAACTGGACATCAACCGGCTGTCCGACT
ACGATGTGGACCATATCGTGCCTCAGAGCTTTCTGAAGGACGACTCCATCGACAACAAGGTGCTGACCAG
AAGCGACAAGAACCGGGGCAAGAGCGACAACGTGCCCTCCGAAGAGGTCGTGAAGAAGATGAAGAACTAC
TGGCGGCAGCTGCTGAACGCCAAGCTGATTACCCAGAGAAAGTTCGACAATCTGACCAAGGCCGAGAGAG
GCGGCCTGAGCGAACTGGATAAGGCCGGCTTCATCAAGAGACAGCTGGTGGAAACCCGGCAGATCACAAA
GCACGTGGCACAGATCCTGGACTCCCGGATGAACACTAAGTACGACGAGAATGACAAGCTGATCCGGGAA
GTGAAAGTGATCACCCTGAAGTCCAAGCTGGTGTCCGATTTCCGGAAGGATTTCCAGTTTTACAAAGTGC
GCGAGATCAACAACTACCACCACGCCCACGACGCCTACCTGAACGCCGTCGTGGGAACCGCCCTGATCAA
AAAGTACCCTAAGCTGGAAAGCGAGTTCGTGTACGGCGACTACAAGGTGTACGACGTGCGGAAGATGATC
GCCAAGAGCGAGCAGGAAATCGGCAAGGCTACCGCCAAGTACTTCTTCTACAGCAACATCATGAACTTTT
TCAAGACCGAGATTACCCTGGCCAACGGCGAGATCCGGAAGCGGCCTCTGATCGAGACAAACGGCGAAAC
CGGGGAGATCGTGTGGGATAAGGGCCGGGATTTTGCCACCGTGCGGAAAGTGCTGAGCATGCCCCAAGTG
AATATCGTGAAAAAGACCGAGGTGCAGACAGGCGGCTTCAGCAAAGAGTCTATCCTGCCCAAGAGGAACA
GCGATAAGCTGATCGCCAGAAAGAAGGACTGGGACCCTAAGAAGTACGGCGGCTTCATGAGACCCACCGT
GGCCTATTCTGTGCTGGTGGTGGCCAAAGTGGAAAAGGGCAAGTCCAAGAAACTGAAGAGTGTGAAAGAG
CTGCTGGGGATCACCATCATGGAAAGAAGCAGCTTCGAGAAGAATCCCATCGACTTTCTGGAAGCCAAGG
GCTACAAAGAAGTGAAAAAGGACCTGATCATCAAGCTGCCTAAGTACTCCCTGTTCGAGCTGGAAAACGG
CCGGAAGAGAATGCTGGCCTCTGCCAAGCAGCTGCAGAAGGGAAACGAACTGGCCCTGCCCTCCAAATAT
GTGAACTTCCTGTACCTGGCCAGCCACTATGAGAAGCTGAAGGGCTCCCCCGAGGATAATGAGCAGAAAC
AGCTGTTTGTGGAACAGCACAAGCACTACCTGGACGAGATCATCGAGCAGATCAGCGAGTTCTCCAAGAG
AGTGATCCTGGCCGACGCTAATCTGGACAAAGTGCTGTCCGCCTACAACAAGCACCGGGATAAGCCCATC
AGAGAGCAGGCCGAGAATATCATCCACCTGTTTACCCTGACCAATCTGGGAGCCCCTGCCGCCTTCAAGT
ACTTTGACACCACCATCGACCGGAAGAAGTACTGCAGCACCAAAGAGGTGCTGGACGCCACCCTGATCCA
CCAGAGCATCACCGGCCTGTACGAGACACGGATCGACCTGTCTCAGCTGGGAGGCGACGGATCCGGCGGA
GGCGGAAGCGGGAAAAGAACCGCCGACGGCAGCGAATTCGAGCCCAAGAAGAAGAGGAAAGTCTCGAGCG
GAGGCGACTACAAAGACCATGACGGTGATTATAAAGATCATGACATCGATTACAAGGATGACGATGACAA
GGGAGGCGGTGGAAGCGGCGCAACAAACTTCTCTCTGCTGAAACAAGCCGGAGATGTCGAAGAGAATCCT
GGACCGATGGTGAGCAAGGGCGAGGAGCTGTTCACCGGGGTGGTGCCCATCCTGGTCGAGCTGGACGGCG
ACGTAAACGGCCACAAGTTCAGCGTGTCCGGCGAGGGCGAGGGCGATGCCACCTACGGCAAGCTGACCCT
GAAGTTCATCTGCACCACCGGCAAGCTGCCCGTGCCCTGGCCCACCCTCGTGACCACCCTGACCTACGGC
GTGCAGTGCTTCAGCCGCTACCCCGACCACATGAAGCAGCACGACTTCTTCAAGTCCGCCATGCCCGAAG
GCTACGTCCAGGAGCGCACCATCTTCTTCAAGGACGACGGCAACTACAAGACCCGCGCCGAGGTGAAGTT
CGAGGGCGACACCCTGGTGAACCGCATCGAGCTGAAGGGCATCGACTTCAAGGAGGACGGCAACATCCTG
GGGCACAAGCTGGAGTACAACTACAACAGCCACAACGTCTATATCATGGCCGACAAGCAGAAGAACGGCA
TCAAGGTGAACTTCAAGATCCGCCACAACATCGAGGACGGCAGCGTGCAGCTCGCCGACCACTACCAGCA
GAACACCCCCATCGGCGACGGCCCCGTGCTGCTGCCCGACAACCACTACCTGAGCACCCAGTCCGCCCTG
AGCAAAGACCCCAACGAGAAGCGCGATCACATGGTCCTGCTGGAGTTCGTGACCGCCGCCGGGATCACTC
TCGGCATGGACGAGCTGTACAAGTGACCGGTCATCATCACCATCACCATTGAGTTTAAACCCGCTGATCA
GCCTCGACTGTGCCTTCTAGTTGCCAGCCATCTGTTGTTTGCCCCTCCCCCGTGCCTTCCTTGACCCTGG
AAGGTGCCACTCCCACTGTCCTTTCCTAATAAAATGAGGAAATTGCATCGCATTGTCTGAGTAGGTGTCA
TTCTATTCTGGGGGGTGGGGTGGGGCAGGACAGCAAGGGGGAGGATTGGGAAGACAATAGCAGGCATGCT
GGGGATGCGGTGGGCTCTATGGCTTCTGAGGCGGAAAGAACCAGCTGGGGCTCGATACCGTCGACCTCTA
GCTAGAGCTTGGCGTAATCATGGTCATAGCTGTTTCCTGTGTGAAATTGTTATCCGCTCACAATTCCACA
CAACATACGAGCCGGAAGCATAAAGTGTAAAGCCTAGGGTGCCTAATGAGTGAGCTAACTCACATTAATT
GCGTTGCGCTCACTGCCCGCTTTCCAGTCGGGAAACCTGTCGTGCCAGCTG
